Addgene plasmid #61951: 4QQN
Purpose: Bacterial expression for structure determination; may not be full ORF
Depositing lab: Cheryl Arrowsmith. Depositing organization: University of Toronto.
Backbone
  Vector backbone: pET28a-LIC (Addgene #26094)
  Vector type: Bacterial Expression
Growth in bacteria
  Bacterial resistance: Kanamycin, 50 μg/mL
  Growth temperature: 37°C
  Growth strain: DH5alpha
  Copy number: High Copy
Gene/Insert
  Gene/Insert name: HRMT1L3:APC035-H01:C21507 (alt names: HRMT1L3; PDB IDs: 4QQN, 3SMQ, 4RYL, 8G2F)
  Species: H. sapiens (human)
  Insert size (bp): 963
  Mutation: See comments
  GenBank ID: gi|44771197
  Entrez Gene: PRMT3 (a.k.a. HRMT1L3)
  Promoter: T7
  Tag / fusion protein: MHHHHHHSSGRENLYFQG (N terminal on backbone); 6xHis-Thrombin (N terminal on insert)
  Cloning method: Ligation Independent Cloning
  Sequencing primers: 5′ T7; 3′ T7 Terminal
Terms and licenses: Academic/Nonprofit Terms; Industry Terms: Not Available to Industry
Depositor comments: For more information, please see: PDB / SGC http://www.thesgc.org/structures/4QQN/ http://www.thesgc.org/structures/3SMQ/ http://www.thesgc.org/structures/4RYL/ https://www.rcsb.org/structure/8G2F/
How to cite: 4QQN was a gift from Cheryl Arrowsmith (Addgene plasmid # 61951 ; http://n2t.net/addgene:61951 ; RRID:Addgene_61951)
