[The description below was written by a language model from this plasmid's Addgene catalogue record.]
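Description:
4QQN is a bacterial expression plasmid built on the pET28a-LIC backbone, a pET-family vector adapted for ligation-independent cloning. It is selected with kanamycin and is listed as high copy. The record gives a standard cloning strain for propagation. Because expression is driven by the T7 promoter, protein production would require a host that supplies T7 RNA polymerase, although no expression strain is named. No feature table is provided, so details such as the origin of replication, lac operator or lacI, and the terminator are not documented here beyond what the backbone name implies.

The insert is a 963 bp fragment of human PRMT3 (also known as HRMT1L3), a protein arginine methyltransferase. The record warns that the insert may not be the full open reading frame. Its size fits a truncated construct designed for crystallography rather than the complete protein, but the domain boundaries are not stated. The mutation field only refers to the depositor comments, which do not describe any specific sequence changes.

The protein carries an N-terminal hexahistidine tag for affinity purification. The tag annotations are inconsistent. The backbone-derived tag contains a motif typical of a TEV protease cleavage site, while a second entry describes a 6xHis-thrombin tag, so the protease site actually present should be confirmed from the sequence.

The stated purpose is recombinant protein production for structure determination. The construct is associated with several deposited PRMT3 crystal structures, one of which gives the plasmid its name.
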