>Addgene plasmid #61951 | 4QQN | depositor partial sequence | sequence record 101243 | Insert DNA Sequence
GACCTCCAGGAGGATGAGGATGGTGTTTATTTCAGCTCATACGGGCATTATGGGATACATGAAGAAATGC
TAAAGGACAAAATACGAACAGAAAGCTACCGAGATTTCATATACCAAAATCCACATATCTTCAAAGACAA
GGTAGTTTTGGATGTTGGGTGTGGAACTGGAATTCTCTCTATGTTTGCTGCTAAAGCTGGGGCGAAGAAG
GTTCTTGGAGTTGATCAATCTGAAATACTTTACCAGGCAATGGATATTATAAGACTAAATAAACTTGAAG
ATACTATTACACTAATTAAAGGAAAGATTGAAGAAGTTCATCTTCCTGTAGAAAAAGTAGATGTTATCAT
ATCTGAGTGGATGGGCTATTTTCTTCTGTTTGAGTCTATGTTAGATTCTGTCCTTTATGCAAAGAACAAA
TACTTGGCAAAAGGAGGCTCGGTCTACCCTGACATTTGCACTATCAGCCTTGTAGCAGTGAGTGATGTGA
ATAAACATGCTGATAGAATTGCTTTTTGGGATGATGTCTATGGCTTCAAGATGTCCTGCATGAAGAAAGC
AGTTATTCCAGAAGCTGTTGTGGAAGTTTTAGATCCGAAGACTCTTATTTCAGAACCTTGTGGTATTAAG
CATATAGATTGCCATACGACGTCTATCTCAGATTTGGAATTTTCATCAGATTTTACCCTGAAAATCACAA
GGACATCCATGTGCACGGCAATTGCTGGCTACTTTGATATATATTTTGAGAAGAATTGCCACAACAGGGT
CGTGTTCTCTACGGGCCCTCAGAGCACCAAAACACACTGGAAACAAACAGTATTTCTACTGGAAAAACCA
TTTTCAGTTAAAGCAGGTGAAGCCTTGAAAGGAAAGGTCACAGTTCACAAGAATAAGAAAGATCCACGTT
CTCTCACCGTGACCCTCACGTTGAATAATTCAACTCAAACTTATGGTCTCCAG
