>Addgene plasmid #61951 | 4QQN | addgene partial sequence | sequence record 101818 | T7term 5'-GCTAGTTATTGCTCAGCGG-3'
CTTGAAGATACTATTACACTAATTAAAGGAAAGATTGAAGAAGTTCATCTTCCTGTAGAAAAAGTAGATG
TTATCATATCTGAGTGGATGGGCTATTTTCTTCTGTTTGAGTCTATGTTAGATTCTGTCCTTTATGCAAA
GAACAAATACTTGGCAAAAGGAGGCTCGGTCTACCCTGACATTTGCACTATCAGCCTTGTAGCAGTGAGT
GATGTGAATAAACATGCTGATAGAATTGCTTTTTGGGATGATGTCTATGGCTTCAAGATGTCCTGCATGA
AGAAAGCAGTTATTCCAGAAGCTGTTGTGGAAGTTTTAGATCCGAAGACTCTTATTTCAGAACCTTGTGG
TATTAAGCATATAGATTGCCATACGACGTCTATCTCAGATTTGGAATTTTCATCAGATTTTACCCTGAAA
ATCACAAGGACATCCATGTGCACGGCAATTGCTGGCTACTTTGATATATATTTTGAGAAGAATTGCCACA
ACAGGGTCGTGTTCTCTACGGGCCCTCAGAGCACCAAAACACACTGGAAACAAACAGTATTTCTACTGGA
AAAACCATTTTCAGTTAAAGCAGGTGAAGCCTTGAAAGGAAAGGTCACAGTTCACAAGAATAAGAAAGAT
CCACGTTCTCTCACCGTGACCCTCACGTTGAATAATTCAACTCAAACTTATGGTCTCCAGTGATGACGAA
GCTTGCGGCCGCACTCGAGCACCACCACCACCACCACTGAGAT
