>Addgene plasmid #61951 | 4QQN | addgene partial sequence | sequence record 102517 | T7 5'-TAATACGACTCACTATAGGG-3'
CTTTAAGAAGGAGATATACCATGGGCAGCAGCCATCATCATCATCATCACAGCAGCGGCCTGGTTCCGCG
TGGTAGTGACCTCCAGGAGGATGAGGATGGTGTTTATTTCAGCTCATACGGGCATTATGGGATACATGAA
GAAATGCTAAAGGACAAAATACGAACAGAAAGCTACCGAGATTTCATATACCAAAATCCACATATCTTCA
AAGACAAGGTAGTTTTGGATGTTGGGTGTGGAACTGGAATTCTCTCTATGTTTGCTGCTAAAGCTGGGGC
GAAGAAGGTTCTTGGAGTTGATCAATCTGAAATACTTTACCAGGCAATGGATATTATAAGACTAAATAAA
CTTGAAGATACTATTACACTAATTAAAGGAAAGATTGAAGAAGTTCATCTTCCTGTAGAAAAAGTAGATG
TTATCATATCTGAGTGGATGGGCTATTTTCTTCTGTTTGAGTCTATGTTAGATTCTGTCCTTTATGCAAA
GAACAAATACTTGGCAAAAGGAGGCTCGGTCTACCCTGACATTTGCACTATCAGCCTTGTAGCAGTGAGT
GATGTGAATAAACATGCTGATAGAATTGCTTTTTGGGATGATGTCTATGGCTTCAAGATGTCCTGCATGA
AGAAAGCAGTTATTCCAGAAGCTGTTGTGGAAGTTTTAGATCCGAAGACTCTTATTTCAGAACCTTGTGG
TATTAAGCATATAGATTGCCATACGACGTCTATCTCAGATTTGGAATTTTCATCAGATTTTACCCTGAAA
ATCACAAGGACATCCATGTGCACGGCAATTGCTGGCTAC
